Addgene plasmid #86641: pLenti-hSynapsin-Cre-WPRE
Purpose: Expresses Cre in mammalian cells
Depositing lab: Fan Wang. Depositing organization: Duke University. Publication: Capturing and Manipulating Activated Neuronal Ensembles with CANE Delineates a Hypothalamic Social-Fear Circuit. Sakurai K, Zhao S, Takatoh J, Rodriguez E, Lu J, Leavitt AD, Fu M, Han BX, Wang F. Neuron. 2016 Nov 23;92(4):739-753. doi: 10.1016/j.neuron.2016.10.015. Epub 2016 Oct 27. PubMed 27974160.
Backbone
  Vector backbone: lentiviral
  Backbone manufacturer: Carlos Lois
  Backbone size w/o insert (bp): 7944
  Total vector size (bp): 9434
  Modifications to backbone: replaced the CMV promoter with hSynapsin promoter
  Vector type: Mammalian Expression, Mouse Targeting, Lentiviral, Cre/Lox, Synthetic Biology
  Selectable markers: Zeocin
Growth in bacteria
  Bacterial resistance: Ampicillin, 100 μg/mL
  Growth temperature: 37°C
  Growth strain: NEB Stable
  Copy number: High Copy
Gene/Insert
  Gene/Insert name: Cre
  Species: Synthetic
  Insert size (bp): 981
  Promoter: hSynapsin
  Cloning method: Restriction Enzyme; 5′ cloning site AgeI (not destroyed); 3′ cloning site EcoRI (not destroyed)
  Sequencing primers: 5′ gcagcggaggagtcgtgtcg; 3′ ccacatagcgtaaaaggagc
Terms and licenses: Academic/Nonprofit Terms; Industry Terms: Not Available to Industry
How to cite: pLenti-hSynapsin-Cre-WPRE was a gift from Fan Wang (Addgene plasmid # 86641 ; http://n2t.net/addgene:86641 ; RRID:Addgene_86641)
