[The description below was written by a language model from this plasmid's Addgene catalogue record and the feature table of its GenBank file.]
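Description:
pLenti-hSynapsin-Cre-WPRE is a 9.4 kb HIV-1-based lentiviral transfer plasmid that delivers Cre recombinase under a neuron-specific promoter. It is maintained in E. coli through a high-copy ColE1/pUC-type origin with ampicillin resistance (AmpR), and it also carries an f1 origin. Outside the proviral region sits a Zeocin resistance cassette in which the Sh ble gene is preceded by both an SV40 early promoter/origin and the bacterial EM7 promoter and followed by an SV40 poly(A) signal. This arrangement allows Zeocin selection in transfected mammalian cells or in bacteria, but because it lies outside the LTRs it would not be carried into transduced cells.

The viral genome is transcribed in packaging cells from a CMV enhancer/promoter fused to a truncated 5' LTR, a design that normally makes genomic RNA production Tat-independent. It contains the Psi packaging signal, the Rev response element for nuclear export of unspliced RNA, and the cPPT/CTS, which aids nuclear import. A second truncated LTR followed by a bGH poly(A) signal closes the provirus. The internal expression cassette uses the human synapsin I promoter, which the record says replaced the backbone's original CMV promoter. Cre, recorded as a 981 bp synthetic insert cloned between AgeI and EcoRI, lies downstream of it. The feature table does not annotate the Cre coding sequence, but the unannotated gap between the hSyn promoter and the WPRE corresponds to its expected position. The WPRE enhances transcript stability and expression.

The construct is used to make lentivirus that expresses Cre in neurons for recombination of loxP-flanked alleles or Cre-dependent reporters and effectors in mice. The associated publication concerns capturing and manipulating activated neuronal ensembles.
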