LOCUS       Exported 9434 bp ds-DNA circular SYN 12-MAY-2021
DEFINITION  Expresses Cre in mammalian cells.
ACCESSION   .
VERSION     .
KEYWORDS    pLenti-hSynapsin-Cre-WPRE
SOURCE      synthetic DNA construct
  ORGANISM  synthetic DNA construct
REFERENCE   1 (bases 1 to 9434)
  AUTHORS   Sakurai K, Zhao S, Takatoh J, Rodriguez E, Lu J, Leavitt AD, Fu M,
            Han BX, Wang F
  TITLE     Capturing and Manipulating Activated Neuronal Ensembles with CANE
            Delineates a Hypothalamic Social-Fear Circuit.
  JOURNAL   Neuron. 2016 Nov 23;92(4):739-753. doi:
            10.1016/j.neuron.2016.10.015. Epub 2016 Oct 27.
  PUBMED    27974160
REFERENCE   2 (bases 1 to 9434)
  AUTHORS   .
  TITLE     Direct Submission
  JOURNAL   Exported May 12, 2021 from SnapGene Server 1.1.58
            http://www.snapgene.com
FEATURES             Location/Qualifiers
     source          1..9434
                     /organism="synthetic DNA construct"
                     /mol_type="other DNA"
     primer_bind     complement(47..66)
                     /label=pRS-marker
                     /note="pRS vectors, use to sequence yeast selectable
                     marker"
     enhancer        238..617
                     /label=CMV enhancer
                     /note="human cytomegalovirus immediate early enhancer"
     promoter        619..817
                     /label=CMV promoter
                     /note="human cytomegalovirus (CMV) immediate early
                     promoter"
     primer_bind     772..792
                     /label=CMV-F
                     /note="Human CMV immediate early promoter, forward primer"
     LTR             835..1015
                     /label=5' LTR (truncated)
                     /note="truncated 5' long terminal repeat (LTR) from HIV-1"
     misc_feature    1062..1187
                     /label=HIV-1 Psi
                     /note="packaging signal of human immunodeficiency virus
                     type 1"
     misc_feature    1680..1913
                     /label=RRE
                     /note="The Rev response element (RRE) of HIV-1 allows for
                     Rev-dependent mRNA export from the nucleus to the
                     cytoplasm."
     CDS             2098..2142
                     /codon_start=1
                     /product="antigenic peptide corresponding to amino acids
                     655 to 669 of the HIV envelope protein gp41 (Lutje Hulsik
                     et al., 2013)"
                     /label=gp41 peptide
                     /note="recognized by the 2H10 single-chain llama nanobody"
                     /translation="KNEQELLELDKWASL"
     misc_feature    2440..2557
                     /label=cPPT/CTS
                     /note="central polypurine tract and central termination
                     sequence of HIV-1"
     promoter        2632..3079
                     /label=hSyn promoter
                     /note="human synapsin I promoter; confers neuron-specific
                     expression (Kugler et al., 2003)"
     misc_feature    4126..4714
                     /label=WPRE
                     /note="woodchuck hepatitis virus posttranscriptional
                     regulatory element"
     primer_bind     complement(4179..4199)
                     /label=WPRE-R
                     /note="WPRE, reverse primer"
     CDS             complement(4597..4608)
                     /codon_start=1
                     /product="Factor Xa recognition and cleavage site"
                     /label=Factor Xa site
                     /translation="IEGR"
     primer_bind     complement(4717..4733)
                     /label=KS primer
                     /note="common sequencing primer, one of multiple similar
                     variants"
     primer_bind     complement(4718..4734)
                     /label=pBluescriptKS
                     /note="For pBluescript vector"
     LTR             5239..5419
                     /label=5' LTR (truncated)
                     /note="truncated 5' long terminal repeat (LTR) from HIV-1"
     primer_bind     complement(5445..5462)
                     /label=BGH-rev
                     /note="Bovine growth hormone terminator, reverse primer.
                     Also called BGH reverse"
     polyA_signal    5451..5675
                     /label=bGH poly(A) signal
                     /note="bovine growth hormone polyadenylation signal"
     rep_origin      5721..6149
                     /direction=RIGHT
                     /label=f1 ori
                     /note="f1 bacteriophage origin of replication; arrow
                     indicates direction of (+) strand synthesis"
     primer_bind     complement(5808..5827)
                     /label=F1ori-R
                     /note="F1 origin, reverse primer"
     primer_bind     6018..6039
                     /label=F1ori-F
                     /note="F1 origin, forward primer"
     primer_bind     complement(6158..6178)
                     /label=pBABE 3'
                     /note="SV40 enhancer, reverse primer for pBABE vectors"
     promoter        6163..6492
                     /label=SV40 promoter
                     /note="SV40 enhancer and early promoter"
     rep_origin      6343..6478
                     /label=SV40 ori
                     /note="SV40 origin of replication"
     primer_bind     6405..6424
                     /label=SV40pro-F
                     /note="SV40 promoter/origin, forward primer"
     promoter        6540..6587
                     /label=EM7 promoter
                     /note="synthetic bacterial promoter "
     CDS             6606..6980
                     /codon_start=1
                     /gene="Sh ble from Streptoalloteichus hindustanus"
                     /product="antibiotic-binding protein"
                     /label=BleoR
                     /note="confers resistance to bleomycin, phleomycin, and
                     Zeocin(TM)"
                     /translation="MAKLTSAVPVLTARDVAGAVEFWTDRLGFSRDFVEDDFAGVVRDD
                     VTLFISAVQDQVVPDNTLAWVWVRGLDELYAEWSEVVSTNFRDASGPAMTEIGEQPWGR
                     EFALRDPAGNCVHFVAEEQD"
     polyA_signal    7110..7231
                     /label=SV40 poly(A) signal
                     /note="SV40 polyadenylation signal"
     primer_bind     complement(7147..7166)
                     /label=SV40pA-R
                     /note="SV40 polyA, reverse primer"
     primer_bind     7201..7220
                     /label=EBV-rev
                     /note="SV40 polyA terminator, reverse primer"
     primer_bind     complement(7280..7296)
                     /label=M13 rev
                     /note="common sequencing primer, one of multiple similar
                     variants"
     primer_bind     complement(7280..7296)
                     /label=M13 Reverse
                     /note="In lacZ gene. Also called M13-rev"
     primer_bind     complement(7293..7315)
                     /label=M13/pUC Reverse
                     /note="In lacZ gene"
     protein_bind    7304..7320
                     /label=lac operator
                     /bound_moiety="lac repressor encoded by lacI"
                     /note="The lac repressor binds to the lac operator to
                     inhibit transcription in E. coli. This inhibition can be
                     relieved by adding lactose or
                     isopropyl-beta-D-thiogalactopyranoside (IPTG)."
     promoter        complement(7328..7358)
                     /label=lac promoter
                     /note="promoter for the E. coli lac operon"
     protein_bind    7373..7394
                     /label=CAP binding site
                     /bound_moiety="E. coli catabolite activator protein"
                     /note="CAP binding activates transcription in the presence
                     of cAMP."
     primer_bind     complement(7511..7528)
                     /label=L4440
                     /note="L4440 vector, forward primer"
     rep_origin      complement(7682..8270)
                     /direction=LEFT
                     /label=ori
                     /note="high-copy-number ColE1/pMB1/pBR322/pUC origin of
                     replication"
     primer_bind     complement(7762..7781)
                     /label=pBR322ori-F
                     /note="pBR322 origin, forward primer"
     CDS             complement(8441..9301)
                     /codon_start=1
                     /gene="bla"
                     /product="beta-lactamase"
                     /label=AmpR
                     /note="confers resistance to ampicillin, carbenicillin, and
                     related antibiotics"
                     /translation="MSIQHFRVALIPFFAAFCLPVFAHPETLVKVKDAEDQLGARVGYI
                     ELDLNSGKILESFRPEERFPMMSTFKVLLCGAVLSRIDAGQEQLGRRIHYSQNDLVEYS
                     PVTEKHLTDGMTVRELCSAAITMSDNTAANLLLTTIGGPKELTAFLHNMGDHVTRLDRW
                     EPELNEAIPNDERDTTMPVAMATTLRKLLTGELLTLASRQQLIDWMEADKVAGPLLRSA
                     LPAGWFIADKSGAGERGSRGIIAALGPDGKPSRIVVIYTTGSQATMDERNRQIAEIGAS
                     LIKHW"
     primer_bind     9064..9083
                     /label=Amp-R
                     /note="Ampicillin resistance gene, reverse primer"
     promoter        complement(9302..9406)
                     /gene="bla"
                     /label=AmpR promoter
ORIGIN
        1 gtcgacggat cgggagatct cccgatcccc tatggtgcac tctcagtaca atctgctctg
       61 atgccgcata gttaagccag tatctgctcc ctgcttgtgt gttggaggtc gctgagtagt
      121 gcgcgagcaa aatttaagct acaacaaggc aaggcttgac cgacaattgc atgaagaatc
      181 tgcttagggt taggcgtttt gcgctgcttc gcgatgtacg ggccagatat acgcgttgac
      241 attgattatt gactagttat taatagtaat caattacggg gtcattagtt catagcccat
      301 atatggagtt ccgcgttaca taacttacgg taaatggccc gcctggctga ccgcccaacg
      361 acccccgccc attgacgtca ataatgacgt atgttcccat agtaacgcca atagggactt
      421 tccattgacg tcaatgggtg gagtatttac ggtaaactgc ccacttggca gtacatcaag
      481 tgtatcatat gccaagcacg ccccctattg acgtcaatga cggtaaatgg cccgcctggc
      541 attatgccca gtacatgacc ttatgggact ttcctacttg gcagtacatc tacgtattag
      601 tcatcgctat taccatggtg atgcggtttt ggcagtacat caatgggcgt ggatagcggt
      661 ttgactcacg gggatttcca agtctccacc ccattgacgt caatgggagt ttgttttggc
      721 accaaaatca acgggacttt ccaaaatgtc gtaacaactc cgccccattg acgcaaatgg
      781 gcggtaggcg tgtacggtgg gaggtctata taagcagcgc gttttgcctg tactgggtct
      841 ctctggttag accagatctg agcctgggag ctctctggct aactagggaa cccactgctt
      901 aagcctcaat aaagcttgcc ttgagtgctt caagtagtgt gtgcccgtct gttgtgtgac
      961 tctggtaact agagatccct cagacccttt tagtcagtgt ggaaaatctc tagcagtggc
     1021 gcccgaacag ggacttgaaa gcgaaaggga aaccagagga gctctctcga cgcaggactc
     1081 ggcttgctga agcgcgcacg gcaagaggcg aggggcggcg actggtgagt acgccaaaaa
     1141 ttttgactag cggaggctag aaggagagag atgggtgcga gagcgtcagt attaagcggg
     1201 ggagaattag atcgcgatgg gaaaaaattc ggttaaggcc agggggaaag aaaaaatata
     1261 aattaaaaca tatagtatgg gcaagcaggg agctagaacg attcgcagtt aatcctggcc
     1321 tgttagaaac atcagaaggc tgtagacaaa tactgggaca gctacaacca tcccttcaga
     1381 caggatcaga agaacttaga tcattatata atacagtagc aaccctctat tgtgtgcatc
     1441 aaaggataga gataaaagac accaaggaag ctttagacaa gatagaggaa gagcaaaaca
     1501 aaagtaagac caccgcacag caagcggccg ctgatcttca gacctggagg aggagatatg
     1561 agggacaatt ggagaagtga attatataaa tataaagtag taaaaattga accattagga
     1621 gtagcaccca ccaaggcaaa gagaagagtg gtgcagagag aaaaaagagc agtgggaata
     1681 ggagctttgt tccttgggtt cttgggagca gcaggaagca ctatgggcgc agcgtcaatg
     1741 acgctgacgg tacaggccag acaattattg tctggtatag tgcagcagca gaacaatttg
     1801 ctgagggcta ttgaggcgca acagcatctg ttgcaactca cagtctgggg catcaagcag
     1861 ctccaggcaa gaatcctggc tgtggaaaga tacctaaagg atcaacagct cctggggatt
     1921 tggggttgct ctggaaaact catttgcacc actgctgtgc cttggaatgc tagttggagt
     1981 aataaatctc tggaacagat ttggaatcac acgacctgga tggagtggga cagagaaatt
     2041 aacaattaca caagcttaat acactcctta attgaagaat cgcaaaacca gcaagaaaag
     2101 aatgaacaag aattattgga attagataaa tgggcaagtt tgtggaattg gtttaacata
     2161 acaaattggc tgtggtatat aaaattattc ataatgatag taggaggctt ggtaggttta
     2221 agaatagttt ttgctgtact ttctatagtg aatagagtta ggcagggata ttcaccatta
     2281 tcgtttcaga cccacctccc aaccccgagg ggacccgaca ggcccgaagg aatagaagaa
     2341 gaaggtggag agagagacag agacagatcc attcgattag tgaacggatc ggcactgcgt
     2401 gcgccaattc tgcagacaaa tggcagtatt catccacaat tttaaaagaa aaggggggat
     2461 tggggggtac agtgcagggg aaagaatagt agacataata gcaacagaca tacaaactaa
     2521 agaattacaa aaacaaatta caaaaattca aaattttcgg gtttattaca gggacagcag
     2581 agatccagtt tggttaatta agtgtctaga ctgcagaggg ccctgcgtat gagtgcaagt
     2641 gggttttagg accaggatga ggcggggtgg gggtgcctac ctgacgaccg accccgaccc
     2701 actggacaag cacccaaccc ccattcccca aattgcgcat cccctatcag agagggggag
     2761 gggaaacagg atgcggcgag gcgcgtgcgc actgccagct tcagcaccgc ggacagtgcc
     2821 ttcgcccccg cctggcggcg cgcgccaccg ccgcctcagc actgaaggcg cgctgacgtc
     2881 actcgccggt cccccgcaaa ctccccttcc cggccacctt ggtcgcgtcc gcgccgccgc
     2941 cggcccagcc ggaccgcacc acgcgaggcg cgagataggg gggcacgggc gcgaccatct
     3001 gcgctgcggc gccggcgact cagcgctgcc tcagtctgcg gtgggcagcg gaggagtcgt
     3061 gtcgtgcctg agagcgcagt cgagaaaccg gctagaggat ccttcgaaac cggtgccacc
     3121 atgacgagtg atgaggttcg caagaacctg atggacatgt tcagggatcg ccaggcgttt
     3181 tctgagcata cctggaaaat gcttctgtcc gtttgccggt cgtgggcggc atggtgcaag
     3241 ttgaataacc ggaaatggtt tcccgcagaa cctgaagatg ttcgcgatta tcttctatat
     3301 cttcaggcgc gcggtctggc agtaaaaact atccagcaac atttgggcca gctaaacatg
     3361 cttcatcgtc ggtccgggct gccacgacca agtgacagca atgctgtttc actggttatg
     3421 cggcggatcc gaaaagaaaa cgttgatgcc ggtgaacgtg caaaacaggc tctagcgttc
     3481 gaacgcactg atttcgacca ggttcgttca ctcatggaaa atagcgatcg ctgccaggat
     3541 atacgtaatc tggcatttct ggggattgct tataacaccc tgttacgtat agccgaaatt
     3601 gccaggatca gggttaaaga tatctcacgt actgacggtg ggagaatgtt aatccatatt
     3661 ggcagaacga aaacgctggt tagcaccgca ggtgtagaga aggcacttag cctgggggta
     3721 actaaactgg tcgagcgatg gatttccgtc tctggtgtag ctgatgatcc gaataactac
     3781 ctgttttgcc gggtcagaaa aaatggtgtt gccgcgccat ctgccaccag ccagctatca
     3841 actcgcgccc tggaagggat ttttgaagca actcatcgat tgatttacgg cgctaaggat
     3901 gactctggtc agagatacct ggcctggtct ggacacagtg cccgtgtcgg agccgcgcga
     3961 gatatggccc gcgctggagt ttcaataccg gagatcatgc aagctggtgg ctggaccaat
     4021 gtaaatattg tcatgaacta tatccgtaac ctggatagtg aaacaggggc aatggtgcgc
     4081 ctgctggaag atggcgatta ggaattcgat atcaagctta tcgataatca acctctggat
     4141 tacaaaattt gtgaaagatt gactggtatt cttaactatg ttgctccttt tacgctatgt
     4201 ggatacgctg ctttaatgcc tttgtatcat gctattgctt cccgtatggc tttcattttc
     4261 tcctccttgt ataaatcctg gttgctgtct ctttatgagg agttgtggcc cgttgtcagg
     4321 caacgtggcg tggtgtgcac tgtgtttgct gacgcaaccc ccactggttg gggcattgcc
     4381 accacctgtc agctcctttc cgggactttc gctttccccc tccctattgc cacggcggaa
     4441 ctcatcgccg cctgccttgc ccgctgctgg acaggggctc ggctgttggg cactgacaat
     4501 tccgtggtgt tgtcggggaa atcatcgtcc tttccttggc tgctcgcctg tgttgccacc
     4561 tggattctgc gcgggacgtc cttctgctac gtcccttcgg ccctcaatcc agcggacctt
     4621 ccttcccgcg gcctgctgcc ggctctgcgg cctcttccgc gtcttcgcct tcgccctcag
     4681 acgagtcgga tctccctttg ggccgcctcc ccgcatcgat accgtcgacc tcgagaccta
     4741 gaaaaacatg gagcaatcac aagtagcaat acagcagcta ccaatgctga ttgtgcctgg
     4801 ctagaagcac aagaggagga ggaggtgggt tttccagtca cacctcaggt acctttaaga
     4861 ccaatgactt acaaggcagc tgtagatctt agccactttt taaaagaaaa ggggggactg
     4921 gaagggctaa ttcactccca acgaagacaa gatatccttg atctgtggat ctaccacaca
     4981 caaggctact tccctgattg gcagaactac acaccagggc cagggatcag atatccactg
     5041 acctttggat ggtgctacaa gctagtacca gttgagcaag agaaggtaga agaagccaat
     5101 gaaggagaga acacccgctt gttacaccct gtgagcctgc atgggatgga tgacccggag
     5161 agagaagtat tagagtggag gtttgacagc cgcctagcat ttcatcacat ggcccgagag
     5221 ctgcatccgg actgtactgg gtctctctgg ttagaccaga tctgagcctg ggagctctct
     5281 ggctaactag ggaacccact gcttaagcct caataaagct tgccttgagt gcttcaagta
     5341 gtgtgtgccc gtctgttgtg tgactctggt aactagagat ccctcagacc cttttagtca
     5401 gtgtggaaaa tctctagcag ggcccgttta aacccgctga tcagcctcga ctgtgccttc
     5461 tagttgccag ccatctgttg tttgcccctc ccccgtgcct tccttgaccc tggaaggtgc
     5521 cactcccact gtcctttcct aataaaatga ggaaattgca tcgcattgtc tgagtaggtg
     5581 tcattctatt ctggggggtg gggtggggca ggacagcaag ggggaggatt gggaagacaa
     5641 tagcaggcat gctggggatg cggcgggctc tatggcttct gaggcggaaa gaaccagctg
     5701 gggctctagg gggtatcccc nnnnnnnnnn nnnnnnnnnn nnnnnnnnnn nnnnnnnnnn
     5761 nnnnnnnnnn nnnnnnnnnn nnnnnnnnnn nnnnnnnnnn nnnnnnnnnn nnnnnnnnnn
     5821 nnnnnnnnnn nnnnnnnnnn nnnncnnnnn nnnnnnnnnn nnnnnnnnnn nnnnnnnnnn
     5881 nnnnnnnnnn nnnnnnnnnn nnnnnnnnnn nnnnnnnnnn nnnnnnnnnn nnnnnnannn
     5941 nnnnnnnnnn nnnnnnnnnn nnnnnnnnnn nnnnnnnnnn nnnnnncctt tgacgttgga
     6001 gtccacgttc tttaatagtg gactcttgtt ccaaactgga acaacactca accctatctc
     6061 ggtctattct tttgatttat aagggatttt gccgatttcg gcctattggt taaaaaatga
     6121 gctgatttaa caaaaattta acgcgaatta attctgtgga atgtgtgtca gttagggtgt
     6181 ggaaagtccc caggctcccc agcaggcaga agtatgcaaa gcatgcatct caattagtca
     6241 gcaaccaggt gtggaaagtc cccaggctcc ccagcaggca gaagtatgca aagcatgcat
     6301 ctcaattagt cagcaaccat agtcccgccc ctaactccgc ccatcccgcc cctaactccg
     6361 cccagttccg cccattctcc gccccatggc tgactaattt tttttattta tgcagaggcc
     6421 gaggccgcct ctgcctctga gctattccag aagtagtgag gaggcttttt tggaggccta
     6481 ggcttttgca aaaagctccc gggagcttgt atatccattt tcggatctga tcagcacgtg
     6541 ttgacaatta atcatcggca tagtatatcg gcatagtata atacgacaag gtgaggaact
     6601 aaaccatggc caagttgacc agtgccgttc cggtgctcac cgcgcgcgac gtcgccggag
     6661 cggtcgagtt ctggaccgac cggctcgggt tctcccggga cttcgtggag gacgacttcg
     6721 ccggtgtggt ccgggacgac gtgaccctgt tcatcagcgc ggtccaggac caggtggtgc
     6781 cggacaacac cctggcctgg gtgtgggtgc gcggcctgga cgagctgtac gccgagtggt
     6841 cggaggtcgt gtccacgaac ttccgggacg cctccgggcc ggccatgacc gagatcggcg
     6901 agcagccgtg ggggcgggag ttcgccctgc gcgacccggc cggcaactgc gtgcacttcg
     6961 tggccgagga gcaggactga cacgtgctac gagatttcga ttccaccgcc gccttctatg
     7021 aaaggttggg cttcggaatc gttttccggg acgccggctg gatgatcctc cagcgcgggg
     7081 atctcatgct ggagttcttc gcccacccca acttgtttat tgcagcttat aatggttaca
     7141 aataaagcaa tagcatcaca aatttcacaa ataaagcatt tttttcactg cattctagtt
     7201 gtggtttgtc caaactcatc aatgtatctt atcatgtctg tataccgtcg acctctagct
     7261 agagcttggc gtaatcatgg tcatagctgt ttcctgtgtg aaattgttat ccgctcacaa
     7321 ttccacacaa catacgagcc ggaagcataa agtgtaaagc ctggggtgcc taatgagtga
     7381 gctaactcac attaattgcg ttgcgctcac tgcccgcttt ccagtcggga aacctgtcgt
     7441 gccagctgca ttaatgaatc ggccaacgcg cggggagagg cggtttgcgt attgggcgct
     7501 cttccgcttc ctcgctcact gactcgctgc gctcggtcgt tcggctgcgg cgagcggtat
     7561 cagctcactc aaaggcggta atacggttat ccacagaatc aggggataac gcaggaaaga
     7621 acatgtgagc aaaaggccag caaaaggcca ggaaccgtaa aaaggccgcg ttgctggcgt
     7681 ttttccatag gctccgcccc cctgacgagc atcacaaaaa tcgacgctca agtcagaggt
     7741 ggcgaaaccc gacaggacta taaagatacc aggcgtttcc ccctggaagc tccctcgtgc
     7801 gctctcctgt tccgaccctg ccgcttaccg gatacctgtc cgcctttctc ccttcgggaa
     7861 gcgtggcgct ttctcatagc tcacgctgta ggtatctcag ttcggtgtag gtcgttcgct
     7921 ccaagctggg ctgtgtgcac gaaccccccg ttcagcccga ccgctgcgcc ttatccggta
     7981 actatcgtct tgagtccaac ccggtaagac acgacttatc gccactggca gcagccactg
     8041 gtaacaggat tagcagagcg aggtatgtag gcggtgctac agagttcttg aagtggtggc
     8101 ctaactacgg ctacactaga agaacagtat ttggtatctg cgctctgctg aagccagtta
     8161 ccttcggaaa aagagttggt agctcttgat ccggcaaaca aaccaccgct ggtagcggtg
     8221 gtttttttgt ttgcaagcag cagattacgc gcagaaaaaa aggatctcaa gaagatcctt
     8281 tgatcttttc tacggggtct gacgctcagt ggaacgaaaa ctcacgttaa gggattttgg
     8341 tcatgagatt atcaaaaagg atcttcacct agatcctttt aaattaaaaa tgaagtttta
     8401 aatcaatcta aagtatatat gagtaaactt ggtctgacag ttaccaatgc ttaatcagtg
     8461 aggcacctat ctcagcgatc tgtctatttc gttcatccat agttgcctga ctccccgtcg
     8521 tgtagataac tacgatacgg gagggcttac catctggccc cagtgctgca atgataccgc
     8581 gagacccacg ctcaccggct ccagatttat cagcaataaa ccagccagcc ggaagggccg
     8641 agcgcagaag tggtcctgca actttatccg cctccatcca gtctattaat tgttgccggg
     8701 aagctagagt aagtagttcg ccagttaata gtttgcgcaa cgttgttgcc attgctacag
     8761 gcatcgtggt gtcacgctcg tcgtttggta tggcttcatt cagctccggt tcccaacgat
     8821 caaggcgagt tacatgatcc cccatgttgt gcaaaaaagc ggttagctcc ttcggtcctc
     8881 cgatcgttgt cagaagtaag ttggccgcag tgttatcact catggttatg gcagcactgc
     8941 ataattctct tactgtcatg ccatccgtaa gatgcttttc tgtgactggt gagtactcaa
     9001 ccaagtcatt ctgagaatag tgtatgcggc gaccgagttg ctcttgcccg gcgtcaatac
     9061 gggataatac cgcgccacat agcagaactt taaaagtgct catcattgga aaacgttctt
     9121 cggggcgaaa actctcaagg atcttaccgc tgttgagatc cagttcgatg taacccactc
     9181 gtgcacccaa ctgatcttca gcatctttta ctttcaccag cgtttctggg tgagcaaaaa
     9241 caggaaggca aaatgccgca aaaaagggaa taagggcgac acggaaatgt tgaatactca
     9301 tactcttcct ttttcaatat tattgaagca tttatcaggg ttattgtctc atgagcggat
     9361 acatatttga atgtatttag aaaaataaac aaataggggt tccgcgcaca tttccccgaa
     9421 aagtgccacc tgac
//
